Addgene plasmid #211222: pBiT3.1-N_PAAF1:1-392
Purpose: Mammalian expression of full-length human PAAF1. N-terminal HiBiT tag.
Depositing lab: Cheryl Arrowsmith. Depositing organization: University of Toronto. Publication: A Target Class Ligandability Evaluation of WD40 Repeat-Containing Proteins. Ackloo S, Li F, Szewczyk M, Seitova A, Loppnau P, Zeng H, Xu J, Ahmad S, Arnautova YA, Baghaie AJ, Beldar S, Bolotokova A, Centrella PA, Chau I, Clark MA, Cuozzo JW, Dehghani-Tafti S, Disch JS, Dong A, Dumas A, Feng JA, Ghiabi P, Gibson E, Gilmer J, Goldman B, Green SR, Guie MA, Guilinger JP, Harms N, Herasymenko O, Houliston S, Hutchinson A, Kearnes S, Keefe AD, Kimani SW, Kramer T, Kutera M, Kwak HA, Lento C, Li Y, Liu J, Loup J, Machado RAC, Mulhern CJ, Perveen S, Righetto GL, Riley P, Shrestha S, Sigel EA, Silva M, Sintchak MD, Slakman BL, Taylor RD, Thompson J, Torng W, Underkoffler C, von Rechenberg M, Walsh RT, Watson I, Wilson DJ, Wolf E, Yadav M, Yazdi AK, Zhang J, Zhang Y, Santhakumar V, Edwards AM, Barsyte-Lovejoy D, Schapira M, Brown PJ, Halabelian L, Arrowsmith CH. J Med Chem. 2025 Jan 23;68(2):1092-1112. doi: 10.1021/acs.jmedchem.4c02010. Epub 2024 Nov 4. PubMed 39495097.
Backbone
  Vector backbone: pBiT3.1-N
  Backbone manufacturer: Promega
  Vector type: Mammalian Expression
  Selectable markers: Neomycin (select with G418)
Growth in bacteria
  Bacterial resistance: Kanamycin, 50 μg/mL
  Growth temperature: 37°C
  Growth strain: DH5alpha
  Copy number: High Copy
Gene/Insert
  Gene/Insert name: PAAF1:M1-L392
  Species: H. sapiens (human)
  Insert size (bp): 1176
  Mutation: A53V natural variant (VAR_026415)
  Entrez Gene: PAAF1 (a.k.a. PAAF, Rpn14, WDR71, FLJ11848)
  Promoter: CMV
  Tag / fusion protein: MVSGWRLFKKISGSSGGSSG (N terminal on insert)
  Cloning method: Ligation Independent Cloning
  Sequencing primers: 5′ T7; 3′ TTGCTCAGCGGTGGCAGCAG
Resource information
  A portion of this plasmid was derived from a plasmid made by: Mammalian Gene Collection (BC006142.2)
Terms and licenses: Academic/Nonprofit Terms; Industry Terms: Not Available to Industry
Depositor comments: 5' Cloning Site: Xho1 (not destroyed), 3' Cloning Site: Xba1 (not destroyed).
How to cite: pBiT3.1-N_PAAF1:1-392 was a gift from Cheryl Arrowsmith (Addgene plasmid # 211222 ; http://n2t.net/addgene:211222 ; RRID:Addgene_211222)
