[The description below was written by a language model from this plasmid's Addgene catalogue record and pLannotate feature annotations shown in this document.]
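Description:
pBiT3.1-N_PAAF1:1-392 is a mammalian expression plasmid built on the Promega pBiT3.1-N backbone. It produces full-length human PAAF1 (residues M1 to L392, a 1,176 bp insert) fused at its N terminus to the short HiBiT peptide through a glycine/serine linker. The coding sequence derives from a Mammalian Gene Collection clone and carries the A53V natural variant. It was inserted by ligation-independent cloning between XhoI and XbaI sites that remain intact. Transcription is driven by the CMV immediate-early enhancer and promoter, followed by a chimeric β-globin/immunoglobulin intron that aids mRNA processing. A T7 promoter lies just upstream of the open reading frame and also serves as a sequencing primer site. An SV40 polyadenylation signal lies downstream of the insert.

The plasmid replicates in E. coli at high copy from a ColE1/pUC-type origin and is selected with kanamycin through the neo (nptII) gene, which the feature table shows under a bacterial EM7 promoter, preceded by a loxP site. The catalogue lists neomycin/G418 as the mammalian selectable marker. However, the annotated sequence shows no eukaryotic promoter directly upstream of neo and instead contains a separate SV40 promoter–blasticidin S deaminase–synthetic poly(A) cassette, so the record is not fully consistent on which drug suits mammalian selection.

PAAF1 (also WDR71/Rpn14) is a WD40-repeat protein that regulates 26S proteasome assembly. HiBiT complements the LgBiT fragment to reconstitute NanoLuc luciferase, allowing luminescent quantification of the tagged protein. The associated study evaluated the ligandability of WD40-repeat proteins, although the record does not state the specific assays in which this construct was used.
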