Features (pLannotate 1.2.2; 17 found; start..end, strand, type, name):
     24..105     -  polyA_signal   SV40 poly(A) signal: SV40 polyadenylation signal
    128..211     -  CDS            large T antigen (fragment): large T antigen from SV40 (simian virus 40)
    276..641     +  enhancer       CMV enhancer: human cytomegalovirus immediate early enhancer
    643..842     +  promoter       CMV promoter: human cytomegalovirus (CMV) immediate early promoter
    981..1113    +  intron         chimeric intron: chimera between introns from human β-globin and immunoglobulin heavy chain genes
   1157..1175    +  promoter       T7 promoter: promoter for bacteriophage T7 RNA polymerase
   1250..2425    +  CDS            PAAF1: PAAF1_HUMAN - Also known as WDR71. Experimental evidence at protein level: Swiss-Prot protein existence level 1. Inhibits proteasome 26S assembly and proteolytic activity by impairing the association of the 19S regulatory complex with the 20S core. In case of HIV-1 infection, recruited by viral Tat to the HIV-1 promoter, where it promotes the recruitment of 19S regulatory complex through dissociation of the proteasome 26S. This presumably promotes provirus transcription efficiency. Protects SUPT6H from proteasomal degradation. From Homo sapiens (Human).
   2456..2474    +  misc_feature   MCS (fragment): pUC18/19 multiple cloning site
   2523..2644    -  polyA_signal   SV40 poly(A) signal: SV40 polyadenylation signal
   2667..2735    -  CDS            large T antigen (fragment): large T antigen from SV40 (simian virus 40)
   2759..2792    +  protein_bind   loxP: Cre-mediated recombination occurs in the 8-bp core sequence (GCATACAT). Cre recombinase
   2802..2849    +  promoter       EM7 promoter: synthetic bacterial promoter&nbsp
   2881..3672    +  CDS            neo: KKA2_KLEPN - Also known as kan, nptII. Experimental evidence at protein level: Swiss-Prot protein existence level 1. Resistance to kanamycin, neomycin, paromomycin, ribostamycin, butirosin and gentamicin B. From Klebsiella pneumoniae.
   3833..4421    -  rep_origin     ori: high-copy-number ColE1/pMB1/pBR322/pUC origin of replication
   4547..4595    -  polyA_signal   poly(A) signal: synthetic polyadenylation signal
   4619..5017    -  CDS            BSD: blasticidin S deaminase; Aspergillus terreus BSD; confers resistance to blasticidin
   5048..5405    -  promoter       SV40 promoter: SV40 enhancer and early promoter
>Addgene plasmid #211222 | pBiT3.1-N_PAAF1:1-392 | addgene full sequence | sequence record 425916 | Addgene NGS Result
AAGACGCGTTAATTAAGACGTCGGCAGTGAAAAAAATGCTTTATTTGTGAAATTTGTGATGCTATTGCTT
TATTTGTAACCATTATAAGCTGCAATAAACAAGTTAACAACAACAATTGCATTCATTTTATGTTTCAGGT
TCAGGGGGAGGTGTGGGAGGTTTTTTAAAGCAAGTAAAACCTCTACAAATGTGGTATGGCTGATTATGAT
CCGCGGCCGCAATACGTCGACGTTATCAGCTGACTTCGTACGAGAGCCTAGGATTATGGCGCGCCACTAG
TTATTAATAGTAATCAATTACGGGGTCATTAGTTCATAGCCCATATATGGAGTTCCGCGTTACATAACTT
ACGGTAAATGGCCCGCCTGGCTGACCGCCCAACGACCCCCGCCCATTGACGTCAATAATGACGTATGTTC
CCATAGTAACGCCAATAGGGACTTTCCATTGACGTCAATGGGTGGAGTATTTACGGTAAACTGCCCACTT
GGCAGTACATCAAGTGTATCATATGCCAAGTCCGCCCCCTATTGACGTCAATGACGGTAAATGGCCCGCC
TGGCATTATGCCCAGTACATGACCTTACGGGACTTTCCTACTTGGCAGTACATCTACGTATTAGTCATCG
CTATTACCATGGTGATGCGGTTTTGGCAGTACACCAATGGGCGTGGATAGCGGTTTGACTCACGGGGATT
TCCAAGTCTCCACCCCATTGACGTCAATGGGAGTTTGTTTTGGCACCAAAATCAACGGGACTTTCCAAAA
TGTCGTAATAACCCCGCCCCGTTGACGCAAATGGGCGGTAGGCGTGTACGGTGGGAGGTCTATATAAGCA
GAGCTGGTTTAGTGAACCGTCAGATCACTAGAATCTTTATTGCGGTAGTTTATCACAGTTAAATTGCTAA
CGCAGTCAGTGCTTCTGACACAACAGTCTCGAACTTAAGCTGCAGAAGTTGGTCGTGAGGCACTGGGCAG
GTAAGTATCAAGGTTACAAGACAGGTTTAAGGAGACCAATAGAAACTGGGCTTGTCGAGACAGAGAAGAC
TCTTGCGTTTCTGATAGGCACCTATTGGTCTTACTGACATCCACTTTGCCTTTCTCTCCACAGGTGTCCA
CTCCCAGTTCAATTACAGCTCTTAAGGCTAGAGTATTAATACGACTCACTATAGGGGTTAGCGATCGCCA
TGGTGAGCGGCTGGCGGCTGTTCAAGAAGATTAGCGGGAGCTCCGGTGGCTCGAGCGGTATGGCGGCGCC
TTTGAGGATTCAGAGCGACTGGGCGCAAGCCCTCAGGAAGGATGAAGGGGAGGCCTGGCTGAGCTGTCAT
CCCCCAGGGAAACCATCTTTGTATGGCAGCCTGACTTGTCAAGGAATTGGCCTAGATGGCATCCCAGAGG
TTACAGTTTCAGAAGGATTTACTGTGAATGAAATAAACAAGAAAAGCATTCATATTTCATGTCCAAAGGA
AAATGCATCTTCTAAGTTTTTGGCACCATATACTACTTTTTCCAGAATTCATACAAAGAGTATAACATGC
CTGGACATTTCCAGCAGAGGAGGTCTTGGTGTGTCTTCTAGTACTGACGGGACCATGAAAATCTGGCAGG
CTTCCAATGGAGAACTCAGGAGAGTATTGGAAGGACATGTGTTTGATGTGAATTGTTGCAGGTTTTTCCC
ATCAGGCCTTGTGGTCCTGAGTGGGGGAATGGATGCCCAGCTGAAGATATGGTCAGCTGAAGATGCTAGC
TGCGTGGTGACCTTCAAAGGTCACAAAGGAGGTATCCTGGATACAGCCATCGTTGATCGGGGGAGGAATG
TGGTGTCTGCTTCTCGAGATGGGACAGCACGACTTTGGGATTGTGGGCGCTCAGCCTGCTTGGGAGTCCT
TGCAGATTGTGGTTCTTCTATCAATGGAGTGGCGGTGGGTGCTGCTGACAACTCCATAAACCTTGGCTCC
CCTGAGCAGATGCCCAGTGAACGGGAGGTTGGAACAGAGGCCAAAATGCTGCTCTTGGCCCGGGAAGATA
AGAAACTTCAGTGCTTGGGACTACAGAGCAGGCAGCTGGTGTTCCTCTTTATTGGCTCAGACGCTTTCAA
CTGCTGTACTTTTCTCTCTGGCTTCTTGCTATTGGCTGGGACTCAAGATGGAAACATTTATCAGCTGGAT
GTGAGGAGTCCAAGGGCTCCGGTACAAGTCATCCACAGATCAGGAGCACCAGTTCTATCCCTGCTAAGTG
TCAGAGATGGATTCATTGCTAGCCAAGGTGATGGAAGCTGTTTTATTGTCCAGCAAGACTTAGACTATGT
CACTGAGCTCACTGGGGCTGACTGTGACCCTGTGTACAAGGTAGCCACATGGGAGAAGCAGATCTACACA
TGCTGTCGAGACGGTCTTGTACGACGCTACCAGCTTTCTGACCTCTAATCTAGAGGTCAAGCTTCGGGGG
TTTAAACCTGCAGGCATGCAAGCTGATTTGGCTGCTGCCACCGCTGAGCAAGGCCGCTTCGAGCAGACAT
GATAAGATACATTGATGAGTTTGGACAAACCACAACTAGAATGCAGTGAAAAAAATGCTTTATTTGTGAA
ATTTGTGATGCTATTGCTTTATTTGTAACCATTATAAGCTGCAATAAACAAGTTAACAACAACAATTGCA
TTCATTTTATGTTTCAGGTTCAGGGGGAGATGTGGGAGGTTTTTTTAAGCAAGTAAAACCTCTACAAATG
TGGTAAAATCTTAATTAAGACTTCTAATATAACTTCGTATAGCATACATTATACGAAGTTATGGTTCCAC
TGTTGACAATTAATCATCGGCATAGTATATCGGCATAGTATAATACGACAAGGTGAGGAACTAAACCCAG
GAGGCAGATCATGATTGAACAAGATGGATTGCACGCAGGTTCTCCGGCCGCTTGGGTGGAGAGGCTATTC
GGCTATGACTGGGCACAACAGACAATCGGCTGCTCTGATGCCGCCGTGTTCCGGCTGTCAGCGCAGGGGC
GCCCGGTTCTTTTTGTCAAGACCGACCTGTCCGGTGCCCTGAATGAACTGCAGGACGAGGCAGCGCGGCT
ATCGTGGCTGGCCACGACGGGCGTTCCTTGCGCAGCTGTGCTCGACGTTGTCACTGAAGCGGGAAGGGAC
TGGCTGCTATTGGGCGAAGTGCCGGGGCAGGATCTCCTGTCATCTCACCTTGCTCCTGCCGAGAAAGTAT
CCATCATGGCTGATGCAATGCGGCGGCTGCATACGCTTGATCCGGCTACCTGCCCATTCGACCACCAAGC
GAAACATCGCATCGAGCGAGCACGTACTCGGATGGAAGCCGGTCTTGTCGATCAGGATGATCTGGACGAA
GAGCATCAGGGGCTCGCGCCAGCCGAACTGTTCGCCAGGCTCAAGGCGCGCATGCCCGACGGCGAGGATC
TCGTCGTGACCCATGGCGATGCCTGCTTGCCGAATATCATGGTGGAAAATGGCCGCTTTTCTGGATTCAT
CGACTGTGGCCGGCTGGGTGTGGCGGACCGCTATCAGGACATAGCGTTGGCTACCCGTGATATTGCTGAA
GAGCTTGGCGGCGAATGGGCTGACCGCTTCCTCGTGCTTTACGGTATCGCCGCTCCCGATTCGCAGCGCA
TCGCCTTCTATCGCCTTCTTGACGAGTTCTTCTGATTCGAAATGACCGACCAAGCGACGCCCAACCGGTA
TCAGCTCACTCAAAGGCGGTAATACGGTTATCCACAGAATCAGGGGATAACGCAGGAAAGAACATGTGAG
CAAAAGGCCAGCAAAAGGCCAGGAACCGTAAAAAGGCCGCGTTGCTGGCGTTTTTCCATAGGCTCCGCCC
CCCTGACGAGCATCACAAAAATCGACGCTCAAGTCAGAGGTGGCGAAACCCGACAGGACTATAAAGATAC
CAGGCGTTTCCCCCTGGAAGCTCCCTCGTGCGCTCTCCTGTTCCGACCCTGCCGCTTACCGGATACCTGT
CCGCCTTTCTCCCTTCGGGAAGCGTGGCGCTTTCTCATAGCTCACGCTGTAGGTATCTCAGTTCGGTGTA
GGTCGTTCGCTCCAAGCTGGGCTGTGTGCACGAACCCCCCGTTCAGCCCGACCGCTGCGCCTTATCCGGT
AACTATCGTCTTGAGTCCAACCCGGTAAGACACGACTTATCGCCACTGGCAGCAGCCACTGGTAACAGGA
TTAGCAGAGCGAGGTATGTAGGCGGTGCTACAGAGTTCTTGAAGTGGTGGCCTAACTACGGCTACACTAG
AAGGACAGTATTTGGTATCTGCGCTCTGCTGAAGCCAGTTACCTTCGGAAAAAGAGTTGGTAGCTCTTGA
TCCGGCAAACAAACCACCGCTGGTAGCGGTGGTTTTTTTGTTTGCAAGCAGCAGATTACGCGCAGAAAAA
AAGGATTTCAAGAAGATCCTTTGATCTTTTCTACGGGGTCTGACGCTCAGTGGAACGAAAACTCACGTTA
AGGGATTTTGGTCATGAGATTATCAAAAAGGATCTTCACCTAGATCCTTTTATAGTCCGGAATCGTCACA
CAAAAAACCAACACACAGATGTAATGAAAATAAAGATATTTTATTGCGGCCATCGTGATGGCTAGAGTTT
AGCCCTCCCACACATAACCAGAGGGCAGCAATTCACGAATCCCAACTGCCGTCGGCTGTCCATCACTGTC
CTTCACTATGGCTTTGATCCCAGGATGCAGATCGAGAAGCACCTGTCGGCACCGTCCGCAGGGGCTCAAG
ATGCCCCTGTTCTCATTTCCGATCGCGACGATACAAGTCAGGTTGCCAGCTGCCGCAGCAGCAGCAGTGC
CCAGCACCACGAGTTCTGCACAAGGTCCCCCAGTAAAATGATATACATTGACACCAGTGAAGATGCGGCC
GTCGCTAGAGAGAGCTGCGCTGGCGACGCTGTAGTCTTCAGAGATGGGGATGCTGTTGATTGTAGCCGTT
GCTCTTTCAATGAGGGTGGATTCTTCTTGAGACAAAGGCTTGGCCATGGTGGCGCTAGTGTCAGAAGAAT
CGAGCTTTTTGCAAAAGCCTAGGCCTCCAAAAAAGCCTCCTCACTACTTCTGGAATAGCTCAGAGGCCGA
GGCGGCCTCGGCCTCTGCATAAATAAAAAAAATTAGTCAGCCATGGGGCGGAGAATGGGCGGAACTGGGC
GGAGTTAGGGGCGGGATGGGCGGAGTTAGGGGCGGGACTATGGTTGCTGACTAATTGAGATGCATGCTTT
GCATACTTCTGCCTGCTGGGGAGCCTGGGGACTTTCCACACCTGGTTGCTGACTAATTGAGATGCATGCT
TTGCATACTTCTGCCTGCTGGGGAGCCTGGGGACTTTCCACACCCTAACTGACACACATTCCACAGCTGG
TTCTTTCCGCCTCAGAAGGTACCTAACCAAGTTCCTCTTTCAGAGGTTATTTCAGGCCATGGTGCTGCGC
