>Addgene plasmid #211222 | pBiT3.1-N_PAAF1:1-392 | depositor partial sequence | sequence record 411922 | Insert sequence
ATGGCGGCGCCTTTGAGGATTCAGAGCGACTGGGCGCAAGCCCTCAGGAAGGATGAAGGGGAGGCCTGGC
TGAGCTGTCATCCCCCAGGGAAACCATCTTTGTATGGCAGCCTGACTTGTCAAGGAATTGGCCTAGATGG
CATCCCAGAGGTTACAGTTTCAGAAGGATTTACTGTGAATGAAATAAACAAGAAAAGCATTCATATTTCA
TGTCCAAAGGAAAATGCATCTTCTAAGTTTTTGGCACCATATACTACTTTTTCCAGAATTCATACAAAGA
GTATAACATGCCTGGACATTTCCAGCAGAGGAGGTCTTGGTGTGTCTTCTAGTACTGACGGGACCATGAA
AATCTGGCAGGCTTCCAATGGAGAACTCAGGAGAGTATTGGAAGGACATGTGTTTGATGTGAATTGTTGC
AGGTTTTTCCCATCAGGCCTTGTGGTCCTGAGTGGGGGAATGGATGCCCAGCTGAAGATATGGTCAGCTG
AAGATGCTAGCTGCGTGGTGACCTTCAAAGGTCACAAAGGAGGTATCCTGGATACAGCCATCGTTGATCG
GGGGAGGAATGTGGTGTCTGCTTCTCGAGATGGGACAGCACGACTTTGGGATTGTGGGCGCTCAGCCTGC
TTGGGAGTCCTTGCAGATTGTGGTTCTTCTATCAATGGAGTGGCGGTGGGTGCTGCTGACAACTCCATAA
ACCTTGGCTCCCCTGAGCAGATGCCCAGTGAACGGGAGGTTGGAACAGAGGCCAAAATGCTGCTCTTGGC
CCGGGAAGATAAGAAACTTCAGTGCTTGGGACTACAGAGCAGGCAGCTGGTGTTCCTCTTTATTGGCTCA
GACGCTTTCAACTGCTGTACTTTTCTCTCTGGCTTCTTGCTATTGGCTGGGACTCAAGATGGAAACATTT
ATCAGCTGGATGTGAGGAGTCCAAGGGCTCCGGTACAAGTCATCCACAGATCAGGAGCACCAGTTCTATC
CCTGCTAAGTGTCAGAGATGGATTCATTGCTAGCCAAGGTGATGGAAGCTGTTTTATTGTCCAGCAAGAC
TTAGACTATGTCACTGAGCTCACTGGGGCTGACTGTGACCCTGTGTACAAGGTAGCCACATGGGAGAAGC
AGATCTACACATGCTGTCGAGACGGTCTTGTACGACGCTACCAGCTTTCTGACCTC
